>Addgene plasmid #111922 | CoxVIIIx2-CeNL(Ca2+)_1.2μ-pcDNA3 | addgene full sequence | sequence record 214013 | Addgene NGS Result
CTGAGTAGTGCGCGAGCAAAATTTAAGCTACAACAAGGCAAGGCTTGACCGACAATTGCATGAAGAATCT
GCTTAGGGTTAGGCGTTTTGCGCTGCTTCGCGATGTACGGGCCAGATATACGCGTTGACATTGATTATTG
ACTAGTTATTAATAGTAATCAATTACGGGGTCATTAGTTCATAGCCCATATATGGAGTTCCGCGTTACAT
AACTTACGGTAAATGGCCCGCCTGGCTGACCGCCCAACGACCCCCGCCCATTGACGTCAATAATGACGTA
TGTTCCCATAGTAACGCCAATAGGGACTTTCCATTGACGTCAATGGGTGGAGTATTTACGGTAAACTGCC
CACTTGGCAGTACATCAAGTGTATCATATGCCAAGTACGCCCCCTATTGACGTCAATGACGGTAAATGGC
CCGCCTGGCATTATGCCCAGTACATGACCTTATGGGACTTTCCTACTTGGCAGTACATCTACGTATTAGT
CATCGCTATTACCATGGTGATGCGGTTTTGGCAGTACATCAATGGGCGTGGATAGCGGTTTGACTCACGG
GGATTTCCAAGTCTCCACCCCATTGACGTCAATGGGAGTTTGTTTTGGCACCAAAATCAACGGGACTTTC
CAAAATGTCGTAACAACTCCGCCCCATTGACGCAAATGGGCGGTAGGCGTGTACGGTGGGAGGTCTATAT
AAGCAGAGCTCTCTGGCTAACTAGAGAACCCACTGCTTACTGGCTTATCGAAATTAATACGACTCACTAT
AGGGAGACCCAAGCTTGAACCGTCAGATCCGCTAGCATGTCCGTCCTGACGCCGCTGCTGCTGCGGGGCT
TGACAGGCTCGGCCCGGCGGCTCCCAGTGCCGCGCGCCAAGATCCATTCGTTGGGGGATCTGTCCGTCCT
GACGCCGCTGCTGCTGCGGGGCTTGACAGGCTCGGCCCGGCGGCTCCCAGTGCCGCGCGCCAAGATCCAT
TCGTTGGGGGATCCGATGGTGAGCAAGGGCGAGGAGCTGTTCACCGGGGTGGTGCCCATCCTGGTCGAGC
TGGACGGCGACGTAAACGGCCACAAGTTCAGCGTGTCCGGCGAGGGCGAGGGCGATGCCACCTACGGCAA
GCTGACCCTGAAGTTCATCTGCACCACCGGCAAGCTGCCCGTGCCCTGGCCCACCCTCGTGACCACCCTG
TCCTGGGGCGTGCAGTGCTTCGCCCGCTACCCCGACCACATGAAGCAGCACGACTTCTTCAAGTCCGCCA
TGCCCGAAGGCTACGTCCAGGAGCGCACCATCTTCTTCAAGGACGACGGCAACTACAAGACCCGCGCCGA
GGTGAAGTTCGAGGGCGACACCCTGGTGAACCGCATCGAGCTGAAGGGCATCGACTTCAAGGAGGACGGC
AACATCCTGGGGCACAAGCTGGAGTACAACTACTTTAGCGACAACGTCTATATCACCGCCGACAAGCAGA
AGAACGGCATCAAGGCCAACTTCAAGATCCGCCACAACATCGAGGACGGCGGCGTGCAGCTCGCCGACCA
CTACCAGCAGAACACCCCCATCGGCGACGGCCCCGTGCTGCTGCCCGACAACCACTACCTGAGCACCCAG
TCCAAGCTGAGCAAAGACCCCAACGAGAAGCGCGATCACATGGTCCTGCTGGAGTTCGTGACCGCCGCCG
GGATCACTCTCGGCATGGACGAGCTGTACAAGGGTACCGTCTTCACACTCGAAGATTTCGTTGGGGACTG
GCGACAGACAGCCGGCTACAACCTGGACCAAGTCCTTGAACAGGGAGGTGTGTCCAGTTTGTTTCAGAAT
CTCGGGGTGTCCGTAACTCCGATCCAAAGGATTGTCCTGAGCGGTGAAAATGGGCTGAAGATCGACATCC
ATGTCATCATCCCGTATGAAGGTCCATGGATGCATGACCAACTGACAGAAGAGCAGATTGCAGAGTTCAA
AGAAGCCTTCTCATTATTCGACAAGGATGGGGACGGCACCATCACCACAAAGGAACTTGGCACCGTTATG
AGGTCGCTTGGACAAAACCCAACGGAAGCAGAATTGCAGGATATGATCAATGAAGTCGATGCTGATGGCA
ATGGAACGATTTACTTTCCTGATTTTCTTACTATGATGGCTAGAAAAATGAAGGACACAGACAGCGAAGA
GGAAATCCGAGAAGCATTCCGTGTTTTTGACAAGGATGGGAACGGCTACATCAGCGCTGCTGATTTACGT
CACGTCATGACAAACCTCGGGGAGAAGTTAACAGATGAAGAAGTTGATGAAATGATAAGGGAAGCAGATA
TCGATGGTGAAGGCCAAGTAAACTATGAAGAGTTTGTACAAATGATGACAGCAAAGGGGGGGAAGAGGCG
CTGGAAGAAAAACTTCATTGCCGTCAGCGCTGCCAACCGGTTCAAGAAGATCTCCAGCTCCGGGGCACTG
GAGCTCCTGAGCGGCGACCAAATGGGCCAGATCGAAAAAATTTTTAAGGTGGTGTACCCTGTGGATGATC
ATCACTTTAAGGTGATCCTGCACTATGGCACACTGGTAATCGACGGGGTTACGCCGAACATGATCGACTA
TTTCGGACGGCCGTATGAAGGCATCGCCGTGTTCGACGGCAAAAAGATCACTGTAACAGGGACCCTGTGG
AACGGCAACAAAATTATCGACGAGCGCCTGATCAACCCCGACGGCTCCCTGCTGTTCCGAGTAACCATCA
ACGGAGTGACCGGCTGGCGGCTGTGCGAACGCATTCTGGCGTAACTCGAGCATGCATCTAGAGGGCCCTA
TTCTATAGTGTCACCTAAATGCTAGAGCTCGCTGATCAGCCTCGACTGTGCCTTCTAGTTGCCAGCCATC
TGTTGTTTGCCCCTCCCCCGTGCCTTCCTTGACCCTGGAAGGTGCCACTCCCACTGTCCTTTCCTAATAA
AATGAGGAAATTGCATCGCATTGTCTGAGTAGGTGTCATTCTATTCTGGGGGGTGGGGTGGGGCAGGACA
GCAAGGGGGAGGATTGGGAAGACAATAGCAGGCATGCTGGGGATGCGGTGGGCTCTATGGCTTCTGAGGC
GGAAAGAACCAGCTGGGGCTCTAGGGGGTATCCCC
[124 nt withheld, positions 3116-3239]
C
[91 nt withheld, positions 3241-3331]
A
[49 nt withheld, positions 3333-3381]
CCTTTGACGTTGGAGTCCACGTTCTTT
[37 nt withheld, positions 3409-3445]
ACCCTATCTCGGTCTATTCTTTTGATTTATAAGGGATTTTGCCGATTTCGGCCTATTGGTTAAAAAATGA
GCTGATTTAACAAAAATTTAACGCGAATTAATTCTGTGGAATGTGTGTCAGTTAGGGTGTGGAAAGTCCC
CAGGCTCCCCAGCAGGCAGAAGTATGCAAAGCATGCATCTCAATTAGTCAGCAACCAGGTGTGGAAAGTC
CCCAGGCTCCCCAGCAGGCAGAAGTATGCAAAGCATGCATCTCAATTAGTCAGCAACCATAGTCCCGCCC
CTAACTCCGCCCATCCCGCCCCTAACTCCGCCCAGTTCCGCCCATTCTCCGCCCCATGGCTGACTAATTT
TTTTTATTTATGCAGAGGCCGAGGCCGCCTCTGCCTCTGAGCTATTCCAGAAGTAGTGAGGAGGCTTTTT
TGGAGGCCTAGGCTTTTGCAAAAAGCTCCCGGGAGCTTGTATATCCATTTTCGGATCTGATCAAGAGACA
GGATGAGGATCGTTTCGCATGATTGAACAAGATGGATTGCACGCAGGTTCTCCGGCCGCTTGGGTGGAGA
GGCTATTCGGCTATGACTGGGCACAACAGACAATCGGCTGCTCTGATGCCGCCGTGTTCCGGCTGTCAGC
GCAGGGGCGCCCGGTTCTTTTTGTCAAGACCGACCTGTCCGGTGCCCTGAATGAACTGCAGGACGAGGCA
GCGCGGCTATCGTGGCTGGCCACGACGGGCGTTCCTTGCGCAGCTGTGCTCGACGTTGTCACTGAAGCGG
GAAGGGACTGGCTGCTATTGGGCGAAGTGCCGGGGCAGGATCTCCTGTCATCTCACCTTGCTCCTGCCGA
GAAAGTATCCATCATGGCTGATGCAATGCGGCGGCTGCATACGCTTGATCCGGCTACCTGCCCATTCGAC
CACCAAGCGAAACATCGCATCGAGCGAGCACGTACTCGGATGGAAGCCGGTCTTGTCGATCAGGATGATC
TGGACGAAGAGCATCAGGGGCTCGCGCCAGCCGAACTGTTCGCCAGGCTCAAGGCGCGCATGCCCGACGG
CGAGGATCTCGTCGTGACCCATGGCGATGCCTGCTTGCCGAATATCATGGTGGAAAATGGCCGCTTTTCT
GGATTCATCGACTGTGGCCGGCTGGGTGTGGCGGACCGCTATCAGGACATAGCGTTGGCTACCCGTGATA
TTGCTGAAGAGCTTGGCGGCGAATGGGCTGACCGCTTCCTCGTGCTTTACGGTATCGCCGCTCCCGATTC
GCAGCGCATCGCCTTCTATCGCCTTCTTGACGAGTTCTTCTGAGCGGGACTCTGGGGTTCGAAATGACCG
ACCAAGCGACGCCCAACCTGCCATCACGAGATTTCGATTCCACCGCCGCCTTCTATGAAAGGTTGGGCTT
CGGAATCGTTTTCCGGGACGCCGGCTGGATGATCCTCCAGCGCGGGGATCTCATGCTGGAGTTCTTCGCC
CACCCCAACTTGTTTATTGCAGCTTATAATGGTTACAAATAAAGCAATAGCATCACAAATTTCACAAATA
AAGCATTTTTTTCACTGCATTCTAGTTGTGGTTTGTCCAAACTCATCAATGTATCTTATCATGTCTGTAT
ACCGTCGACCTCTAGCTAGAGCTTGGCGTAATCATGGTCATAGCTGTTTCCTGTGTGAAATTGTTATCCG
CTCACAATTCCACACAACATACGAGCCGGAAGCATAAAGTGTAAAGCCTGGGGTGCCTAATGAGTGAGCT
AACTCACATTAATTGCGTTGCGCTCACTGCCCGCTTTCCAGTCGGGAAACCTGTCGTGCCAGCTGCATTA
ATGAATCGGCCAACGCGCGGGGAGAGGCGGTTTGCGTATTGGGCGCTCTTCCGCTTCCTCGCTCACTGAC
TCGCTGCGCTCGGTCGTTCGGCTGCGGCGAGCGGTATCAGCTCACTCAAAGGCGGTAATACGGTTATCCA
CAGAATCAGGGGATAACGCAGGAAAGAACATGTGAGCAAAAGGCCAGCAAAAGGCCAGGAACCGTAAAAA
GGCCGCGTTGCTGGCGTTTTTCCATAGGCTCCGCCCCCCTGACGAGCATCACAAAAATCGACGCTCAAGT
CAGAGGTGGCGAAACCCGACAGGACTATAAAGATACCAGGCGTTTCCCCCTGGAAGCTCCCTCGTGCGCT
CTCCTGTTCCGACCCTGCCGCTTACCGGATACCTGTCCGCCTTTCTCCCTTCGGGAAGCGTGGCGCTTTC
TCATAGCTCACGCTGTAGGTATCTCAGTTCGGTGTAGGTCGTTCGCTCCAAGCTGGGCTGTGTGCACGAA
CCCCCCGTTCAGCCCGACCGCTGCGCCTTATCCGGTAACTATCGTCTTGAGTCCAACCCGGTAAGACACG
ACTTATCGCCACTGGCAGCAGCCACTGGTAACAGGATTAGCAGAGCGAGGTATGTAGGCGGTGCTACAGA
GTTCTTGAAGTGGTGGCCTAACTACGGCTACACTAGAAGAACAGTATTTGGTATCTGCGCTCTGCTGAAG
CCAGTTACCTTCGGAAAAAGAGTTGGTAGCTCTTGATCCGGCAAACAAACCACCGCTGGTAGCGGTGGTT
TTTTTGTTTGCAAGCAGCAGATTACGCGCAGAAAAAAAGGATCTCAAGAAGATCCTTTGATCTTTTCTAC
GGGGTCTGACGCTCAGTGGAACGAAAACTCACGTTAAGGGATTTTGGTCATGAGATTATCAAAAAGGATC
TTCACCTAGATCCTTTTAAATTAAAAATGAAGTTTTAAATCAATCTAAAGTATATATGAGTAAACTTGGT
CTGACAGTTACCAATGCTTAATCAGTGAGGCACCTATCTCAGCGATCTGTCTATTTCGTTCATCCATAGT
TGCCTGACTCCCCGTCGTGTAGATAACTACGATACGGGAGGGCTTACCATCTGGCCCCAGTGCTGCAATG
ATACCGCGAGACCCACGCTCACCGGCTCCAGATTTATCAGCAATAAACCAGCCAGCCGGAAGGGCCGAGC
GCAGAAGTGGTCCTGCAACTTTATCCGCCTCCATCCAGTCTATTAATTGTTGCCGGGAAGCTAGAGTAAG
TAGTTCGCCAGTTAATAGTTTGCGCAACGTTGTTGCCATTGCTACAGGCATCGTGGTGTCACGCTCGTCG
TTTGGTATGGCTTCATTCAGCTCCGGTTCCCAACGATCAAGGCGAGTTACATGATCCCCCATGTTGTGCA
AAAAAGCGGTTAGCTCCTTCGGTCCTCCGATCGTTGTCAGAAGTAAGTTGGCCGCAGTGTTATCACTCAT
GGTTATGGCAGCACTGCATAATTCTCTTACTGTCATGCCATCCGTAAGATGCTTTTCTGTGACTGGTGAG
TACTCAACCAAGTCATTCTGAGAATAGTGTATGCGGCGACCGAGTTGCTCTTGCCCGGCGTCAATACGGG
ATAATACCGCGCCACATAGCAGAACTTTAAAAGTGCTCATCATTGGAAAACGTTCTTCGGGGCGAAAACT
CTCAAGGATCTTACCGCTGTTGAGATCCAGTTCGATGTAACCCACTCGTGCACCCAACTGATCTTCAGCA
TCTTTTACTTTCACCAGCGTTTCTGGGTGAGCAAAAACAGGAAGGCAAAATGCCGCAAAAAAGGGAATAA
GGGCGACACGGAAATGTTGAATACTCATACTCTTCCTTTTTCAATATTATTGAAGCATTTATCAGGGTTA
TTGTCTCATGAGCGGATACATATTTGAATGTATTTAGAAAAATAAACAAATAGGGGTTCCGCGCACATTT
CCCCGAAAAGTGCCACCTGACGTCGACGGATCGGGAGATCTCCCGATCCCCTATGGTGCACTCTCAGTAC
AATCTGCTCTGATGCCGCATAGTTAAGCCAGTATCTGCTCCCTGCTTGTGTGTTGGAGGTCG
Features (pLannotate 1.2.2; 27 found; start..end, strand, type, name):
    127..506     +  enhancer       CMV enhancer: human cytomegalovirus immediate early enhancer
    507..710     +  promoter       CMV promoter: human cytomegalovirus (CMV) immediate early promoter
    706..739     +  LTR            5' LTR (truncated) (fragment): truncated 5' long terminal repeat (LTR) from HIV-1
    755..773     +  promoter       T7 promoter: promoter for bacteriophage T7 RNA polymerase
    807..881     +  CDS            COX8 presequence: mitochondrial presequence of human cytochrome c oxidase subunit VIII (Rizutto et al., 1989)
    901..974     +  CDS            COX8 presequence (fragment): mitochondrial presequence of human cytochrome c oxidase subunit VIII (Rizutto et al., 1989)
    996..1712    +  CDS            mTurquoise2: mTurquoise2 is a basic (constitutively fluorescent) cyan fluorescent protein published in 2012, derived from Aequorea victoria. It is reported to be a rapidly-maturing monomer with very low acid sensitivity.
   1719..1914    +  CDS            Nluc (fragment): NanoLuc® luciferase human codon-optimized
   1920..2366    +  CDS            CALM_STIJA: Experimental evidence at protein level: Swiss-Prot protein existence level 1. Calmodulin mediates the control of a large number of enzymes, ion channels and other proteins by Ca(2+). Among the enzymes to be stimulated by the calmodulin-Ca(2+) complex are a number of protein kinases and phosphatases. From Stichopus japonicus (Sea cucumber).
   2373..2450    +  CDS            MYLK2 (fragment): MYLK2_HUMAN - Experimental evidence at protein level: Swiss-Prot protein existence level 1. Implicated in the level of global muscle contraction and cardiac function. Phosphorylates a specific serine in the N-terminus of a myosin light chain. From Homo sapiens (Human).
   2457..2774    +  CDS            Nluc (fragment): NanoLuc® luciferase human codon-optimized
   2802..2820    -  promoter       SP6 promoter: promoter for bacteriophage SP6 RNA polymerase
   2846..3070    +  polyA_signal   bGH poly(A) signal: bovine growth hormone polyadenylation signal
   3074..3095    +  promoter       SV40 promoter (fragment): SV40 enhancer and early promoter
   3116..3544    +  rep_origin     f1 ori (sequence partly withheld): f1 bacteriophage origin of replication; arrow indicates direction of (+) strand synthesis
   3558..3887    +  promoter       SV40 promoter: SV40 enhancer and early promoter
   3954..4745    +  CDS            neo: KKA2_KLEPN - Also known as kan, nptII. Experimental evidence at protein level: Swiss-Prot protein existence level 1. Resistance to kanamycin, neomycin, paromomycin, ribostamycin, butirosin and gentamicin B. From Klebsiella pneumoniae.
   4769..4927    +  CDS            ble (fragment): BLE_KLEPN - Experimental evidence at protein level: Swiss-Prot protein existence level 1. Binding protein with a strong affinity to the bleomycin family of antibiotics. Binds to CL990; an antimitotic-antibiotic compound. From Klebsiella pneumoniae.
   4922..5043    +  polyA_signal   SV40 poly(A) signal: SV40 polyadenylation signal
   5116..5132    -  protein_bind   lac operator: The lac repressor binds to the lac operator to inhibit transcription in E. coli. This inhibition can be relieved by adding lactose or isopropyl-β-D-thiogalactopyranoside (IPTG). lac repressor encoded by lacI
   5140..5170    -  promoter       lac promoter: promoter for the E. coli lac operon
   5185..5206    -  protein_bind   CAP binding site: CAP binding activates transcription in the presence of cAMP. E. coli catabolite activator protein
   5219..5311    -  CDS            lacI (fragment): lac repressor; lacI; The lac repressor binds to the lac operator to inhibit transcription in E. coli. This inhibition can be relieved by adding lactose or isopropyl-β-D-thiogalactopyranoside (IPTG).
   5494..6082    -  rep_origin     ori: high-copy-number ColE1/pMB1/pBR322/pUC origin of replication
   6253..7113    -  CDS            AmpR: β-lactamase; bla; confers resistance to ampicillin, carbenicillin, and related antibiotics
   7114..7218    -  promoter       AmpR promoter: bla
   7277..7329    -  misc_feature   bom (fragment): basis of mobility region from pBR322
