[The description below was written by a language model from this plasmid's Addgene catalogue record and pLannotate feature annotations shown in this document.]
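Description:
CoxVIIIx2-CeNL(Ca2+)_1.2μ-pcDNA3 is a mammalian expression plasmid built on the pcDNA3 backbone that encodes a mitochondria-targeted, cyan bioluminescent calcium indicator. It is maintained in E. coli at high copy through a ColE1/pUC-type origin with ampicillin selection (AmpR). An SV40 promoter-driven neomycin phosphotransferase cassette with an SV40 polyadenylation signal allows G418 selection of transfected mammalian cells. An f1 origin and flanking T7 and SP6 promoters are standard backbone elements. The catalogue gives a total size of about 7.4 kb, consistent with the 7,357 nt sequenced record.

The insert, cloned between BamHI and XhoI, is transcribed from the CMV enhancer/promoter and terminated by the bGH poly(A) signal. The open reading frame begins with two tandem copies of the presequence of human cytochrome c oxidase subunit VIII, which direct the protein to mitochondria. These are followed by the cyan fluorescent protein mTurquoise2 fused to NanoLuc luciferase. The luciferase is split into two fragments by a calcium-sensing module made of calmodulin and a short peptide annotated as a myosin light chain kinase fragment, a calmodulin-binding sequence.

In this enhanced Nano-lantern design, calcium binding to calmodulin and its association with the peptide are expected to bring the NanoLuc halves together. Luminescence then passes by resonance energy transfer to mTurquoise2, giving a cyan output. The calmodulin carries E67D, E104D and D133E substitutions. The associated publication concerns low-affinity indicators, and the "1.2μ" in the name presumably refers to the calcium affinity, though the record does not say so explicitly. The construct is intended for luminescence imaging of mitochondrial calcium signalling in living cells, including multicolour imaging alongside other indicators.
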