Addgene plasmid #111922: CoxVIIIx2-CeNL(Ca2+)_1.2μ-pcDNA3
Purpose: Cyan color luminescent indicator for calcium signaling.Mitochondrial targeting signals of subunit VIII of human cytochrome c oxidase (CoxVIII) were fused at the N-terminus of CeNL(Ca2+)_1.2μ
Depositing lab: Takeharu Nagai. Depositing organization: The University of Osaka. Publication: Bioluminescent Low-Affinity Ca(2+) Indicator for ER with Multicolor Calcium Imaging in Single Living Cells. Hossain MN, Suzuki K, Iwano M, Matsuda T, Nagai T. ACS Chem Biol. 2018 Mar 9. doi: 10.1021/acschembio.7b01014. PubMed 29494125.
Backbone
  Vector backbone: pcDNA3
  Backbone manufacturer: Invitrogen
  Backbone size w/o insert (bp): 5400
  Total vector size (bp): 7400
  Vector type: Mammalian Expression
  Selectable markers: Neomycin (select with G418)
Growth in bacteria
  Bacterial resistance: Ampicillin, 100 μg/mL
  Growth temperature: 37°C
  Growth strain: DH5alpha
  Copy number: High Copy
Gene/Insert
  Gene/Insert name: CeNL(Ca2+)_1.2μ (alt name: Cyan enhanced Nano-lantern (eNL (Ca2+))
  Species: Synthetic
  Insert size (bp): 1779
  Mutation: E67D, E104D, D133E at CaM
  GenBank ID: LC334051
  Promoter: CMV
  Tag / fusion protein: CoxVIIIx2 (N terminal on insert)
  Cloning method: Restriction Enzyme; 5′ cloning site BamHI (not destroyed); 3′ cloning site XhoI (not destroyed)
  Sequencing primers: 5′ TTGGATCCGATGGTGAGCAAGGGCGAGGAG; 3′ ATGCTCGAGTTACGCCAGAATGCGTTCGCACAG
Terms and licenses: Academic/Nonprofit Terms; Industry Terms: Not Available to Industry
How to cite: CoxVIIIx2-CeNL(Ca2+)_1.2μ-pcDNA3 was a gift from Takeharu Nagai (Addgene plasmid # 111922 ; http://n2t.net/addgene:111922 ; RRID:Addgene_111922)
