>Addgene plasmid #111922 | CoxVIIIx2-CeNL(Ca2+)_1.2μ-pcDNA3 | depositor partial sequence | sequence record 210487 | CoxVIIIx2-CeNL(Ca2+)_1.2μ-pcDNA3 sequence 1779 bps
ATGGTGAGCAAGGGCGAGGAGCTGTTCACCGGGGTGGTGCCCATCCTGGTCGAGCTGGACGGCGACGTAA
ACGGCCACAAGTTCAGCGTGTCCGGCGAGGGCGAGGGCGATGCCACCTACGGCAAGCTGACCCTGAAGTT
CATCTGCACCACCGGCAAGCTGCCCGTGCCCTGGCCCACCCTCGTGACCACCCTGTCCTGGGGCGTGCAG
TGCTTCGCCCGCTACCCCGACCACATGAAGCAGCACGACTTCTTCAAGTCCGCCATGCCCGAAGGCTACG
TCCAGGAGCGCACCATCTTCTTCAAGGACGACGGCAACTACAAGACCCGCGCCGAGGTGAAGTTCGAGGG
CGACACCCTGGTGAACCGCATCGAGCTGAAGGGCATCGACTTCAAGGAGGACGGCAACATCCTGGGGCAC
AAGCTGGAGTACAACTACTTTAGCGACAACGTCTATATCACCGCCGACAAGCAGAAGAACGGCATCAAGG
CCAACTTCAAGATCCGCCACAACATCGAGGACGGCGGCGTGCAGCTCGCCGACCACTACCAGCAGAACAC
CCCCATCGGCGACGGCCCCGTGCTGCTGCCCGACAACCACTACCTGAGCACCCAGTCCAAGCTGAGCAAA
GACCCCAACGAGAAGCGCGATCACATGGTCCTGCTGGAGTTCGTGACCGCCGCCGGGATCACTCTCGGCA
TGGACGAGCTGTACAAGGGTACCGTCTTCACACTCGAAGATTTCGTTGGGGACTGGCGACAGACAGCCGG
CTACAACCTGGACCAAGTCCTTGAACAGGGAGGTGTGTCCAGTTTGTTTCAGAATCTCGGGGTGTCCGTA
ACTCCGATCCAAAGGATTGTCCTGAGCGGTGAAAATGGGCTGAAGATCGACATCCATGTCATCATCCCGT
ATGAAGGTCCATGGATGCATGACCAACTGACAGAAGAGCAGATTGCAGAGTTCAAAGAAGCCTTCTCATT
ATTCGACAAGGATGGGGACGGCACCATCACCACAAAGGAACTTGGCACCGTTATGAGGTCGCTTGGACAA
AACCCAACGGAAGCAGAATTGCAGGATATGATCAATGAAGTCGATGCTGATGGCAATGGAACGATTTACT
TTCCTGATTTTCTTACTATGATGGCTAGAAAAATGAAGGACACAGACAGCGAAGAGGAAATCCGAGAAGC
ATTCCGTGTTTTTGACAAGGATGGGAACGGCTACATCAGCGCTGCTGATTTACGTCACGTCATGACAAAC
CTCGGGGAGAAGTTAACAGATGAAGAAGTTGATGAAATGATAAGGGAAGCAGATATCGATGGTGAAGGCC
AAGTAAACTATGAAGAGTTTGTACAAATGATGACAGCAAAGGGGGGGAAGAGGCGCTGGAAGAAAAACTT
CATTGCCGTCAGCGCTGCCAACCGGTTCAAGAAGATCTCCAGCTCCGGGGCACTGGAGCTCCTGAGCGGC
GACCAAATGGGCCAGATCGAAAAAATTTTTAAGGTGGTGTACCCTGTGGATGATCATCACTTTAAGGTGA
TCCTGCACTATGGCACACTGGTAATCGACGGGGTTACGCCGAACATGATCGACTATTTCGGACGGCCGTA
TGAAGGCATCGCCGTGTTCGACGGCAAAAAGATCACTGTAACAGGGACCCTGTGGAACGGCAACAAAATT
ATCGACGAGCGCCTGATCAACCCCGACGGCTCCCTGCTGTTCCGAGTAACCATCAACGGAGTGACCGGCT
GGCGGCTGTGCGAACGCATTCTGGCGTAA
